>Addgene plasmid #63039 | Or49a-Gal4 | addgene partial sequence | sequence record 108951 | pCasper-F 5'-gggttttattaacttacat-3'
CGCCGGGGATCAGATCCGCGGCCGCGGGAATTCGATTAAGTCCCACTAAGTGTCGAGCCTGAGCTGCCCT
CATTCACAGCCATATGTTCCCGCTACCCAAGCCCCCAAAAACAGTCCTAGTCCCAACTCCAACATCCAAC
TCCATTCCCCATGCATTTGCCGAGTGATCAACGGGCAAAACCTATAACAAGCCATCGCAATACCGAAAAA
AATCCACAAAAAAAGCAAAAGGAAGGTGAAGATGTCAGCATATCGAGTGGCAACCGGAGAATATTCGCAC
ATAAGTCCGATCCCATGTTATTTCGTATTTATTTATCTGTCGAACTGTCGAATTTGACGATGTTGCTATG
CATAAGATAATTAATTTGTTATTATCGTATATCGAAATAAAACCTACTAAATATTTGTTATAAATTACCA
AGAATTTTAAGCTCAGGAATTCGAAGACCACCAAAGGCCCCTGAGTTGAACGGCATTTTTGGTTTCAAAG
GCCAAAACGCAGTTGATAATGAAAGTGTCTGACATTTTGGCAAACATCTACACATATGTATTGAGCATTT
TCAATACACAATATACGGGCGGCGTTTAAAAATTAATGGGTTTTTTGATCCCGCAATGGCGAGAAGAAAA
AAAAACAAGTCTTAATCTAAGCACTTGTTGTCGGTAGTCGCAGAAAAAATTTTGTATTTTGGTACAAATA
TACATATATACACATTTCCGATAAGCAGGAATTGACCCAATTTCTAGAATATGATTTAAAGTCTGACCTT
GTACTGTAAAGCTAAAGTACAGTAAAGATTATAATTATATGATATTACTCATTTGATTTCACTTACTAAG
TTCTTGTCAATAAAATATATGGTAATTACAATAATTTTGTGTGAAATAAAACTAGTAATTAACCATTAGT
TGAATAATAGTTTTAAAATATTCTATTTTCTATTTTAGATTGAATTCTTTT
