>Addgene plasmid #63039 | Or49a-Gal4 | addgene partial sequence | sequence record 108953 | GAL4Nterm-R 5'-tcagatgtgccctagtcagc-3'
GGGAGAGTAGCGACACTCCCAGTTGTTCTTCAGACACTTGGCGCACTTCGGTTTTTCTTTGGAGCACTTG
AGCTTTTTAAGTCGGCAAATATCGCATGCTTGTTCGATAGAAGACAGAAGCTTGATATCGCCTCCCAGAC
CGGCAACGAAAATCACGTTCTTGTTGGTCAAAGTAAACGACATGGTGACTTCTTTTTTGCTTTAGCAGGC
TCTTTCGATCCCCGGGAATTGGTCGACTCTAGCGGTACCGTACCCTAGAGGATCGCTCGAGGTTTAAACA
GATCTGCATGCTCTAGAGGATCCAGATCCACTAGTGGCCTATGCGGCCGCGAATTCACTAGTGATTTTTC
AGATTCTATTTTTGTGCTTACACGTCGGCTCTTAACATTAACTGGGCCCAAAGCATTCGGGAAGTAATAC
ATTTATAGGGACTGGCTTGGTCCATTTTTTATAAAGTGTCTAGTTAATAATTAATGTTGTAATTGTTTTG
TCACTTAGGTGCTAAGCTATTTGTTCTCTCTACCAACTCTAAATGCCTTCTGGCATTTCGAGTGTGAGAA
GTTAATTAATAATTTAAGGTGCGGTTGCATTTATCCTACCACTTGTCAACGATTGCCTCAACCGAATTAA
TATGGCCTACAGCCGGTATAATATGATATTTAAATTACCGCAGACCGATTCAAATGGAACCCCTTGAATG
GTCTTGATTACAAAAGAAGTCTGCTGTTTGATAATTTATCAAACCACAAGCCACAGTGAAAAGTTTGTAC
ACTTAAGAACGCTGCAAACTTAAGCTCCCAATGAATATTTAAATACAAATGTTAAATAAATTCGAGCCAA
TTAATTAGATGACAAATTTTCAGCGGCTCGTTTATGCAAATAACCCAATACAGATCTTTTGTCCCAACCA
TAGGCAGCTCTTATTTAACGCATTCCGCAGAGCTGCGACTCGGAGAATCGGA
