[The description below was written by a language model from this plasmid's Addgene catalogue record.]
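Description:
Or49a-Gal4 is a Drosophila Gal4 driver construct built in the pCasperAUG-Gal4-X backbone, an insect expression vector of roughly 12 kb before insertion. It is propagated in E. coli under ampicillin selection; the record lists the copy number as unknown and gives no feature table, so the origin of replication and any fly transformation marker or transposon ends carried by the backbone are not documented here. The pCasper name suggests a P-element type germline transformation vector, but that is inferred from the name rather than stated in the record.

The insert is about 3.8 kb of promoter sequence from the Drosophila melanogaster odorant receptor gene Or49a, cloned at a single NotI site that is retained on both sides, placing it 5' of the Gal4 coding region. Because the same site flanks the fragment on each end, insert orientation is not fixed by the cloning strategy. The backbone supplies the open reading frame: the first 18 amino acids of Drosophila ADH, which provide the start codon, fused to yeast Gal4 residues 1 to 881. The Or49a regulatory DNA therefore controls where the transcriptional activator is made, with the aim of reproducing the expression pattern of the receptor gene.

In flies carrying this transgene, Gal4 can activate any UAS-linked responder, such as a reporter or effector, allowing labelling or manipulation of the Or49a-expressing cells. The associated publication concerns chemotaxis behaviour mediated by single larval olfactory neurons, consistent with use as a tool for targeting defined olfactory sensory neurons.
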