Addgene plasmid #63039: Or49a-Gal4
Purpose: To express Gal4 in the pattern of the Drosophila melanogaster odorant receptor Or49a, using the promoter sequences of the gene cloned 5' of Gal4
Depositing lab: Leslie Vosshall. Depositing organization: Rockefeller University. Publication: Chemotaxis behavior mediated by single larval olfactory neurons in Drosophila. Fishilevich E, Domingos AI, Asahina K, Naef F, Vosshall LB, Louis M. Curr Biol. 2005 Dec 6;15(23):2086-96. 10.1016/j.cub.2005.11.016 PubMed 16332533.
Backbone
  Vector backbone: pCasperAUG-Gal4-X
  Backbone manufacturer: Leslie Vosshall Lab
  Backbone size w/o insert (bp): 12000
  Vector type: Insect Expression
Growth in bacteria
  Bacterial resistance: Ampicillin, 100 μg/mL
  Growth temperature: 37°C
  Growth strain: DH5alpha
  Copy number: Unknown
Gene/Insert
  Gene/Insert name: Drosophila melanogaster Or49a promoter
  Species: D. melanogaster (fly)
  Insert size (bp): 3799
  Tag / fusion protein: Drosophila ADH (aa's 1-18) fused to Yeast Gal4 (aa's 1-881) (C terminal on backbone)
  Cloning method: Restriction Enzyme; 5′ cloning site NotI (not destroyed); 3′ cloning site NotI (not destroyed)
  Sequencing primers: 5′ pCasper-F 5'-gggttttattaacttacat-3'; 3′ GAL4Nterm-R 5'-tcagatgtgccctagtcagc-3'
Terms and licenses: Academic/Nonprofit Terms; Industry Terms: Not Available to Industry
How to cite: Or49a-Gal4 was a gift from Leslie Vosshall (Addgene plasmid # 63039 ; http://n2t.net/addgene:63039 ; RRID:Addgene_63039)
